>Addgene plasmid #123497 | pMK-Prrn (N. tabacum) APrrn7 | addgene full sequence | sequence record 247715 | Addgene NGS Result
CTAAATTGTAAGCGTTAATATTTTGTTAAAATTCGCGTTAAATTTTTGTTAAATCAGCTCATTTTTTAAC
CAATAGGCCGAAATCGGCAAAATCCCTTATAAATCAAAAGAATAGACCGAGATAGGGTTGAGTGGCCGCT
ACAGGGCGCTCCCATTCGCCATTCAGGCTGCGCAACTGTTGGGAAGGGCGTTTCGGTGCGGGCCTCTTCG
CTATTACGCCAGCTGGCGAAAGGGGGATGTGCTGCAAGGCGATTAAGTTGGGTAACGCCAGGGTTTTCCC
AGTCACGACGTTGTAAAACGACGGCCAGTGAGCGCGACGTAATACGACTCACTATAGGGCGAATTGAAGG
AAGGCCGTCAAGGCCACGTGTCTTGTCCAGAGCTCGGTCTCAGGAGGCTCCCCCGCCGTCGTTCAATGAG
AATGGATAAGAGGCTCGTGGGATTTACGTGAGGGGGCAGGGATGGCTAATATTCTGGGAGCGAACTCCGG
GCGAATACGAAGCGCTTGGATACAGTTGTAGGGAGGGATTTTACTTGAGACCGGTACCTGGAGCACAAGA
CTGGCCTCATGGGCCTTCCTTTCACTGCCCGCTTTCCAGTCGGGAAACCTGTCGTGCCAGCTGCATTAAC
ATGGTCATAGCTGTTTCCTTGCGTATTGGGCGCTCTCCGCTTCCTCGCTCACTGACTCGCTGCGCTCGGT
CGTTCGGGTAAAGCCTGGGGTGCCTAATGAGCAAAAGGCCAGCAAAAGGCCAGGAACCGTAAAAAGGCCG
CGTTGCTGGCGTTTTTCCATAGGCTCCGCCCCCCTGACGAGCATCACAAAAATCGACGCTCAAGTCAGAG
GTGGCGAAACCCGACAGGACTATAAAGATACCAGGCGTTTCCCCCTGGAAGCTCCCTCGTGCGCTCTCCT
GTTCCGACCCTGCCGCTTACCGGATACCTGTCCGCCTTTCTCCCTTCGGGAAGCGTGGCGCTTTCTCATA
GCTCACGCTGTAGGTATCTCAGTTCGGTGTAGGTCGTTCGCTCCAAGCTGGGCTGTGTGCACGAACCCCC
CGTTCAGCCCGACCGCTGCGCCTTATCCGGTAACTATCGTCTTGAGTCCAACCCGGTAAGACACGACTTA
TCGCCACTGGCAGCAGCCACTGGTAACAGGATTAGCAGAGCGAGGTATGTAGGCGGTGCTACAGAGTTCT
TGAAGTGGTGGCCTAACTACGGCTACACTAGAAGAACAGTATTTGGTATCTGCGCTCTGCTGAAGCCAGT
TACCTTCGGAAAAAGAGTTGGTAGCTCTTGATCCGGCAAACAAACCACCGCTGGTAGCGGTGGTTTTTTT
GTTTGCAAGCAGCAGATTACGCGCAGAAAAAAAGGATCTCAAGAAGATCCTTTGATCTTTTCTACGGGGT
CTGACGCTCAGTGGAACGAAAACTCACGTTAAGGGATTTTGGTCATGAGATTATCAAAAAGGATCTTCAC
CTAGATCCTTTTAAATTAAAAATGAAGTTTTAAATCAATCTAAAGTATATATGAGTAAACTTGGTCTGAC
AGTTATTAGAAAAATTCATCCAGCAGACGATAAAACGCAATACGCTGGCTATCCGGTGCCGCAATGCCAT
ACAGCACCAGAAAACGATCCGCCCATTCGCCGCCCAGTTCTTCCGCAATATCACGGGTGGCCAGCGCAAT
ATCCTGATAACGATCCGCCACGCCCAGACGGCCGCAATCAATAAAGCCGCTAAAACGGCCATTTTCCACC
ATAATGTTCGGCAGGCACGCATCACCATGGGTCACCACCAGATCTTCGCCATCCGGCATGCTCGCTTTCA
GACGCGCAAACAGCTCTGCCGGTGCCAGGCCCTGATGTTCTTCATCCAGATCATCCTGATCCACCAGGCC
CGCTTCCATACGGGTACGCGCACGTTCAATACGATGTTTCGCCTGATGATCAAACGGACAGGTCGCCGGG
TCCAGGGTATGCAGACGACGCATGGCATCCGCCATAATGCTCACTTTTTCTGCCGGCGCCAGATGGCTAG
ACAGCAGATCCTGACCCGGCACTTCGCCCAGCAGCAGCCAATCACGGCCCGCTTCGGTCACCACATCCAG
CACCGCCGCACACGGAACACCGGTGGTGGCCAGCCAGCTCAGACGCGCCGCTTCATCCTGCAGCTCGTTC
AGCGCACCGCTCAGATCGGTTTTCACAAACAGCACCGGACGACCCTGCGCGCTCAGACGAAACACCGCCG
CATCAGAGCAGCCAATGGTCTGCTGCGCCCAATCATAGCCAAACAGACGTTCCACCCACGCTGCCGGGCT
ACCCGCATGCAGGCCATCCTGTTCAATCATACTCTTCCTTTTTCAATATTATTGAAGCATTTATCAGGGT
TATTGTCTCATGAGCGGATACATATTTGAATGTATTTAGAAAAATAAACAAATAGGGGTTCCGCGCACAT
TTCCCCGAAAAGTGCCAC
Features (pLannotate 1.2.2; 8 found; start..end, strand, type, name):
      3..134     -  rep_origin     M13 ori (fragment): M13 bacteriophage origin of replication; arrow indicates direction of (+) strand synthesis
    155..311     -  CDS            lacZα (fragment): LacZα fragment of β-galactosidase; lacZ fragment
    320..338     +  promoter       T7 promoter: promoter for bacteriophage T7 RNA polymerase
    582..629     -  CDS            lacI (fragment): lac repressor; lacI; The lac repressor binds to the lac operator to inhibit transcription in E. coli. This inhibition can be relieved by adding lactose or isopropyl-β-D-thiogalactopyranoside (IPTG).
    666..706     -  rep_origin     RSF ori (fragment): Plasmids containing the RSF 1030 origin of replication can be propagated in E. coli cells that contain additional plasmids with compatible origins.
    784..1372    -  rep_origin     ori: high-copy-number ColE1/pMB1/pBR322/pUC origin of replication
   1546..2340    -  CDS            NeoR/KanR: aminoglycoside phosphotransferase confers resistance to neomycin, kanamycin, and G418 (Geneticin®)
   2341..2445    -  promoter       AmpR promoter: bla
