[The description below was written by a language model from this plasmid's Addgene catalogue record and pLannotate feature annotations shown in this document.]
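Description:
pMK-Prrn (N. tabacum) APrrn7 is a small (about 2.5 kb) part-donor plasmid from the MoChlo kit, a modular cloning toolbox for chloroplast biotechnology. It is built on the pMK-T gene-synthesis backbone and classed as a synthetic biology vector. It is maintained in E. coli at high copy through a ColE1/pUC-type origin and selected with kanamycin. Resistance comes from an aminoglycoside phosphotransferase (NeoR/KanR) coding sequence, which the annotation places directly downstream of a bla (AmpR) promoter, so that promoter presumably drives it.

The payload is a synthesized version of Prrn from Nicotiana tabacum. The record describes it only as a chloroplast promoter designed for Golden Gate cloning; Prrn generally denotes the plastid ribosomal RNA operon promoter, widely used to drive strong transgene expression in plastids. The automated feature table does not annotate the insert itself. It most likely sits in the unannotated stretch between the T7 promoter and the short lacI-like fragment, but this is an inference from the map. The record also gives no information on the flanking type IIS enzyme sites or overhangs, or on what the "APrrn7" designation means. The other hits are short fragments (M13 origin, lacZα, lacI, RSF origin) that look like backbone remnants or partial matches rather than functional elements.

The plasmid is not an expression or transformation vector in its own right. It serves as a standardized promoter module to be combined by Golden Gate assembly with other kit parts when building chloroplast expression cassettes and transformation vectors.
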