Addgene plasmid #123497: pMK-Prrn (N. tabacum) APrrn7
Purpose: MoChlo kit
Depositing lab: Scott Lenaghan & C. Neal Stewart. Depositing organization: University of Tennessee Institute of Agriculture. Publication: MoChlo: A versatile modular cloning toolbox for chloroplast biotechnology. Occhialini A, Piatek A, Pfotenhauer AC, Frazier TP, Stewart CN, Lenaghan S. Plant Physiol. 2019 Jan 24. pii: pp.18.01220. doi: 10.1104/pp.18.01220. PubMed 30679266.
Backbone
  Vector backbone: pMK-T
  Vector type: Synthetic Biology
Growth in bacteria
  Bacterial resistance: Kanamycin, 50 μg/mL
  Growth temperature: 37°C
  Growth strain: Top10
  Copy number: High Copy
Gene/Insert
  Gene/Insert name: Prrn (N. tabacum) APrrn7
  Cloning method: Restriction Enzyme; 5′ cloning site Unknown (unknown if destroyed)
Terms and licenses: Academic/Nonprofit Terms; Industry Terms: Not Available to Industry
Depositor comments: All inserts have been produced by gene synthesis and cloned in the indicated backbone vector. The insert is a chloroplast promoter designed for Golden-Gate cloning. The Original Material was developed in the performance of research that was funded by Grant Nos. ARPA-E: DE-AR000660 & DARPA: D17AC00016.
How to cite: pMK-Prrn (N. tabacum) APrrn7 was a gift from Scott Lenaghan & C. Neal Stewart (Addgene plasmid # 123497 ; http://n2t.net/addgene:123497 ; RRID:Addgene_123497)
