>Addgene plasmid #123497 | pMK-Prrn (N. tabacum) APrrn7 | depositor partial sequence | sequence record 235617 | Prrn (N. tabacum) APrrn7
GCTCCCCCGCCGTCGTTCAATGAGAATGGATAAGAGGCTCGTGGGATTTACGTGAGGGGGCAGGGATGGC
TAATATTCTGGGAGCGAACTCCGGGCGAATACGAAGCGCTTGGATACAGTTGTAGGGAGGGATTT
